>Addgene plasmid #91357 | pHH0103_MIA2-1/1-SV1/2 | addgene full sequence | sequence record 192218 | Addgene NGS Result
TATCTCACTCGCAATCAAATTCAGCCGATAGCGGAACGGGAAGGCGACTGGAGTGCCATGTCCGGTTTTC
AACAAACCATGCAAATGCTGAATGAGGGCATCGTTCCCACTGCGATGCTGGTTGCCAACGATCAGATGGC
GCTGGGCGCAATGCGCGCCATTACCGAGTCCGGGCTGCGCGTTGGTGCGGATATCTCGGTAGTGGGATAC
GACGATACCGAAGACAGCTCATGTTATATCCCGCCGTTAACCACCATCAAACAGGATTTTCGCCTGCTGG
GGCAAACCAGCGTGGACCGCTTGCTGCAACTCTCTCAGGGCCAGGCGGTGAAGGGCAATCAGCTGTTGCC
CGTCTCACTGGTGAAAAGAAAAACCACCCTGGCGCCCAATACGCAAACCGCCTCTCCCCGCGCGTTGGCC
GATTCATTAATGCAGCTGGCACGACAGGTTTCCCGACTGGAAAGCGGGCAGTGAGCGCAACGCAATTAAT
GTAAGTTAGCTCACTCATTAGGCACAATTCTCATGTTTGACAGCTTATCATCGACTGCACGGTGCACCAA
TGCTTCTGGCGTCAGGCAGCCATCGGAAGCTGTGGTATGGCTGTGCAGGTCGTAAATCACTGCATAATTC
GTGTCGCTCAAGGCGCACTCCCGTTCTGGATAATGTTTTTTGCGCCGACATCATAACGGTTCTGGCAAAT
ATTCTGAAATGAGCTGTTGACAATTAATCATCGGCTCGTATAATGTGTGGAATTGTGAGCGGATAACAAT
TTCACACAGGAAACAGCCAGTCCGTTTAGGTGTTTTCACGAGCACTTCACCAACAAGGACCATAGATTAT
GAAAATCGAAGAACACCATCACCATCACCATTCCAGCGGTAAGCTTATGTCCCCTATACTAGGTTATTGG
AAAATTAAGGGCCTTGTGCAACCCACTCGACTTCTTTTGGAATATCTTGAAGAAAAATATGAAGAGCATT
TGTATGAGCGCGATGAAGGTGATAAATGGCGAAACAAAAAGTTTGAATTGGGTTTGGAGTTTCCCAATCT
TCCTTATTATATTGATGGTGATGTTAAATTAACACAGTCTATGGCCATCATACGTTATATAGCTGACAAG
CACAACATGTTGGGTGGTTGTCCAAAAGAGCGTGCAGAGATTTCAATGCTTGAAGGAGCGGTTTTGGATA
TTAGATACGGTGTTTCGAGAATTGCATATAGTAAAGACTTTGAAACTCTCAAAGTTGATTTTCTTAGCAA
GCTACCTGAAATGCTGAAAATGTTCGAAGATCGTTTATGTCATAAAACATATTTAAATGGTGATCATGTA
ACCCATCCTGACTTCATGTTGTATGACGCTCTTGATGTTGTTTTATACATGGACCCAATGTGCCTGGATG
CGTTCCCAAAATTAGTTTGTTTTAAAAAACGTATTGAAGCTATCCCACAAATTGATAAGTACTTGAAATC
CAGCAAGTATATAGCATGGCCTTTGCAGGGCTGGCAAGCCACGTTTGGTGGTGGCGACCATCCTCCAAAA
TCGGATCTGGAAGTTCTGTTCCAGGGGCCCCTGTCCAGCGGTCTGGTTCCGCGTGGTTCCGGTACCGCGG
CCCAGCCGGCCATGGCCCAGGGCGCGCTGAATCGTGTTTCCGCCATGCGTGATTATCGTGGTCCGGATTG
TCGTTACCTGAACTTCACCAAAGGTGAAGAAATCTCCGTCTACGTTAAACTGGCAGGTGAACGTGAAGAT
TTGTGGGCAGGTTCCAAAGGTAAAGAATTTGGTTACTTTCCGCGTGATGCCGTTCAGATTGAAGAAGCGG
CCGCATA
[142 nt withheld, positions 1828-1969]
C
[98 nt withheld, positions 1971-2068]
AGTTTGTACTGGTGACGAAACTCAGTGTCTAGCTAGAGTGGC
[149 nt withheld, positions 2111-2259]
T
[41 nt withheld, positions 2261-2301]
T
[62 nt withheld, positions 2303-2364]
A
[35 nt withheld, positions 2366-2400]
CCTCCCTCAATCGGTTGAATGTCGCCCTTTTGTCTTTGGCGCTGGTAAACCATATGAA
[86 nt withheld, positions 2459-2544]
T
[54 nt withheld, positions 2546-2599]
CTAGCGCCGCCCTATACCTTGTCTGCCTCCCCGCGTTGCGTCGCGGTGCATGGAGCCGGGCCACCTCGAC
CTGAATGGAAGCCGGCGGCACCTCGCTAACGGATTCACCACTCCAAGAATTGGAGCCAATCAATTCTTGC
GGAGAACTGTGAATGCGCAAACCAACCCTTGGCAGAACATATCCATCGCGTCCGCCATCTCCAGCAGCCG
CACGCGGCGCATCTCGGGCAGCGTTGGGTCCTGGCCACGGGTGCGCATGATCGTGCTCCTGTCGTTGAGG
ACCCGGCTAGGCTGGCGGGGTTGCCTTACTGGTTAGCAGAATGAATCACCGATACGCGAGCGAACGTGAA
GCGACTGCTGCTGCAAAACGTCTGCGACCTGAGCAACAACATGAATGGTCTTCGGTTTCCGTGTTTCGTA
AAGTCTGGAAACGCGGAAGTCAGCGCCCTGCACCATTATGTTCCGGATCTGCATCGCAGGATGCTGCTGG
CTACCCTGTGGAACACCTACATCTGTATTAACGAAGCGCTGGCATTGACCCTGAGTGATTTTTCTCTGGT
CCCGCCGCATCCATACCGCCAGTTGTTTACCCTCACAACGTTCCAGTAACCGGGCATGTTCATCATCAGT
AACCCGTATCGTGAGCATCCTCTCTCGTTTCATCGGTATCATTACCCCCATGAACAGAAATCCCCCTTAC
ACGGAGGCATCAGTGACCAAACAGGAAAAAACCGCCCTTAACATGGCCCGCTTTATCAGAAGCCAGACAT
TAACGCTTCTGGAGAAACTCAACGAGCTGGACGCGGATGAACAGGCAGACATCTGTGAATCGCTTCACGA
CCACGCTGATGAGCTTTACCGCAGGATCCGCGAAATTGTAAGCGTTAATATTTTGTTAAAATTCGCGTTA
AATTTTTGTTAAATCAGCTCATTTTTTAACCAATAGGCCGAAATCGGCAAAATCCCTTATAAATCAAAAG
AATAGACCGAGATAGGGT
[37 nt withheld, positions 3598-3634]
AAAGAACGTGGACTCCAACGTCAAAGG
[49 nt withheld, positions 3662-3710]
T
[91 nt withheld, positions 3712-3802]
G
[124 nt withheld, positions 3804-3927]
CGCGGATCCTGCCTCGCGCGTTTCGGTGATGACGGTGAAAACCTCTGACACATGCAGCTCCCGGAGACGG
TCACAGCTTGTCTGTAAGCGGATGCCGGGAGCAGACAAGCCCGTCAGGGCGCGTCAGCGGGTGTTGGCGG
GTGTCGGGGCGCAGCCATGACCCAGTCACGTAGCGATAGCGGAGTGTATACTGGCTTAACTATGCGGCAT
CAGAGCAGATTGTACTGAGAGTGCACCATATGCGGTGTGAAATACCGCACAGATGCGTAAGGAGAAAATA
CCGCATCAGGCGCTCTTCCGCTTCCTCGCTCACTGACTCGCTGCGCTCGGTCGTTCGGCTGCGGCGAGCG
GTATCAGCTCACTCAAAGGCGGTAATACGGTTATCCACAGAATCAGGGGATAACGCAGGAAAGAACATGT
GAGCAAAAGGCCAGCAAAAGGCCAGGAACCGTAAAAAGGCCGCGTTGCTGGCGTTTTTCCATAGGCTCCG
CCCCCCTGACGAGCATCACAAAAATCGACGCTCAAGTCAGAGGTGGCGAAACCCGACAGGACTATAAAGA
TACCAGGGTTTCCCCCTGGAAGCTCCCTCGTGCGCTCTCCTGTTCCGACCCTGCCGCTTACCGGATACCT
GTCCGCCTTTCTCCCTTCGGGAAGCGTGGCGCTTTCTCATAGCTCACGCTGTAGGTATCTCAGTTCGGTG
TAGGTCGTTCGCTCCAAGCTGGGCTGTGTGCACGAACCCCCCGTTCAGCCCGACCGCTGCGCCTTATCCG
GTAACTATCGTCTTGAGTCCAACCCGGTAAGACACGACTTATCGCCACTGGCAGCAGCCACTGGTAACAG
GATTAGCAGAGCGAGGTATGTAGGCGGTGCTACAGAGTTCTTGAAGTGGTGGCCTAACTACGGCTACACT
AGAAGGACAGTATTTGGTATCTGCGCTCTGCTGAAGCCAGTTACCTTCGGAAAAAGAGTTGGTAGCTCTT
GATCCGGCAAACAAACCACCGCTGGTAGCGGTGGTTTTTTTGTTTGCAAGCAGCAGATTACGCGCAGAAA
AAAAGGATCTCAAGAAGATCCTTTGATCTTTTCTACGGGGTCTGACGCTCAGTGGAACGAAAACTCACGT
TAAGGGATTTTGGTCATGAGATTATCAAAAAGGATCTTCACCTAGATCCTTTTAAATTAAAAATGAAGTT
TTAAATCAATCTAAAGTATATATGAGTAAACTTGGTCTGACAGTTACCAATGCTTAATCAGTGAGGCACC
TATCTCAGCGATCTGTCTATTTCGTTCATCCATAGTTGCCTGACTCCCCGTCGTGTAGATAACTACGATA
CGGGAGGGCTTACCATCTGGCCCCAGTGCTGCAATGATACCGCGAGACCCACGCTCACCGGCTCCAGATT
TATCAGCAATAAACCAGCCAGCCGGAAGGGCCGAGCGCAGAAGTGGTCCTGCAACTTTATCCGCCTCCAT
CCAGTCTATTAATTGTTGCCGGGAAGCTAGAGTAAGTAGTTCGCCAGTTAATAGTTTGCGCAACGTTGTT
GCCATTGCTGCAGGCATCGTGGTGTCACGCTCGTCGTTTGGTATGGCTTCATTCAGCTCCGGTTCCCAAC
GATCAAGGCGAGTTACATGATCCCCCATATTGTGCAAAAAAGCGGTTAGCTCCTTCGGTCCTCCGATCGT
TGTCAGAAGTAAGTTGGCCGCAGTGTTATCACTCATGGTTATGGCAGCACTGCATAATTCTCTTACTGTC
ATGCCATCCGTAAGATGCTTTTCTGTGACTGGTGAGTACTCAACCAAGTCATTCTGAGAATAGTGTATGC
GGCGACCGAGTTGCTCTTGCCCGGCGTCAACACGGGATAATACCGCGCCACATAGCAGAACTTTAAAAGT
GCTCATCATTGGAAAACGTTCTTCGGGGCGAAAACTCTCAAGGATCTTACCGCTGTTGAGATCCAGTTCG
ATGTAACCCACTCGTGCACCCAACTGATCTTCAGCATCTTTTACTTTCACCAGCGTTTCTGGGTGAGCAA
AAACAGGAAGGCAAAATGCCGCAAAAAAGGGAATAAGGGCGACACGGAAATGTTGAATACTCATACTCTT
CCTTTTTCAATATTATTGAAGCATTTATCAGGGTTATTGTCTCATGAGCGGATACATATTTGAATGTATT
TAGAAAAATAAACAAATAGGGGTTCCGCGCACATTTCCCCGAAAAGTGCCACCTGACGTCTAAGAAACCA
TTATTATCATGACATTAACCTATAAAAATAGGCGTATCACGAGGCCCTTTCGTCTTCAAGAATTCCCGAC
ACCATCGAATGGTGCAAAACCTTTCGCGGTATGGCATGATAGCGCCCGGAAGAGAGTCAATTCAGGGTGG
TGAATGTGAAACCAGTAACGTTATACGATGTCGCAGAGTATGCCGGTGTCTCTTATCAGACCGTTTCCCG
CGTGGTGAACCAGGCCAGCCACGTTTCTGCGAAAACGCGGGAAAAAGTGGAAGCGGCGATGGCGGAGCTG
AATTACATTCCCAACCGCGTGGCACAACAACTGGCGGGCAAACAGTCGTTGCTGATTGGCGTTGCCACCT
CCAGTCTGGCCCTGCACGCGCCGTCGCAAATTGTCGCGGCGATTAAATCTCGCGCCGATCAACTGGGTGC
CAGCGTGGTGGTGTCGATGGTAGAACGAAGCGGCGTCGAAGCCTGTAAAGCGGCGGTGCACAATCTTCTC
GCGCAACGCGTCAGTGGGCTGATCATTAACTATCCGCTGGATGACCAGGATGCCATTGCTGTGGAAGCTG
CCTGCACTAATGTTCCGGCGTTATTTCTTGATGTCTCTGACCAGACACCCATCAACAGTATTATTTTCTC
CCATGAAGACGGTACGCGACTGGGCGTGGAGCATCTGGTCGCATTGGGTCACCAGCAAATCGCGCTGTTA
GCGGGCCCATTAAGTTCTGTCTCGGCGCGTCTGCGTCTGGCTGGCTGGCATAAA
Features (pLannotate 1.2.2; 21 found; start..end, strand, type, name):
    487..508     +  protein_bind   CAP binding site: CAP binding activates transcription in the presence of cAMP. E. coli catabolite activator protein
    527..544     +  promoter       tet promoter (fragment): E. coli promoter for tetracycline efflux protein gene
    717..745     +  promoter       tac promoter: strong E. coli promoter; hybrid between the trp and lac UV5 promoters
    753..769     +  protein_bind   lac operator: The lac repressor binds to the lac operator to inhibit transcription in E. coli. This inhibition can be relieved by adding lactose or isopropyl-β-D-thiogalactopyranoside (IPTG). lac repressor encoded by lacI
    854..871     +  CDS            6xHis: 6xHis affinity tag
    887..1540    +  CDS            GST26_SCHJA: Experimental evidence at protein level: Swiss-Prot protein existence level 1. GST isoenzymes appear to play a central role in the parasite detoxification system. Other functions are also suspected including a role in increasing the solubility of haematin in the parasite gut. From Schistosoma japonicum (Blood fluke).
   1637..1816    +  CDS            MIA2 (fragment): MIA2_HUMAN - Also known as CTAGE5 From Homo sapiens (Human).
   1832..1879    +  terminator     fd terminator (sequence withheld): central terminator from bacteriophage fd (Otsuka and Kunisawa, 1982)
   1884..2096    +  CDS            M13 gene III (fragment) (sequence partly withheld): pIII; III; minor coat protein
   2111..2581    +  CDS            M13 gene III (fragment) (sequence partly withheld): pIII; III; minor coat protein
   2603..2673    +  CDS            TcR (fragment): tetracycline efflux protein; tet; confers resistance to tetracycline
   2915..3295    -  CDS            YPB1_ECOLX: Protein predicted: Swiss-Prot protein existence level 4. From Escherichia coli.
   3312..3463    +  CDS            rop (fragment): Rop protein, which maintains plasmids at low copy number; rop
   3499..3927    -  rep_origin     f1 ori (sequence partly withheld): f1 bacteriophage origin of replication; arrow indicates direction of (+) strand synthesis
   3936..3975    +  CDS            rop (fragment): Rop protein, which maintains plasmids at low copy number; rop
   4077..4217    +  misc_feature   bom: basis of mobility region from pBR322
   4403..4990    -  rep_origin     ori: high-copy-number ColE1/pMB1/pBR322/pUC origin of replication
   5164..6021    -  CDS            bla: BLAT_ECOLX - Experimental evidence at protein level: Swiss-Prot protein existence level 1. TEM-type are the most prevalent beta-lactamases in enterobacteria; they hydrolyze the beta-lactam bond in susceptible beta-lactam antibiotics, thus conferring resistance to penicillins and cephalosporins. TEM-3 and TEM-4 are capable of hydrolyzing cefotaxime and ceftazidime. TEM-5 is capable of hydrolyzing ceftazidime. TEM-6 is capable of hydrolyzing ceftazidime and aztreonam. TEM-8/CAZ-2, TEM- 16/CAZ-7 and TEM-24/CAZ-6 are markedly active against ceftazidime. IRT- 4 shows resistance to beta-lactamase in
   6022..6126    -  promoter       AmpR promoter: bla
   6235..6312    +  promoter       lacIq promoter: lacI (mutant); In the lacIq allele, a single base change in the promoter boosts expression of the lacI gene about 10-fold.
   6313..474     +  CDS            lacI (across the origin): lac repressor; lacI; The lac repressor binds to the lac operator to inhibit transcription in E. coli. This inhibition can be relieved by adding lactose or isopropyl-β-D-thiogalactopyranoside (IPTG).
