[The description below was written by a language model from this plasmid's Addgene catalogue record and pLannotate feature annotations shown in this document.]
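Description:
pHH0103_MIA2-1/1-SV1/2 is a bacterial expression plasmid of about 6.9 kb, built on the pHH0103 backbone, for producing and purifying a human SH3 domain from MIA2 (also known as CTAGE5). The catalogued insert is roughly 230 bp and was cloned between SfiI and NotI sites. The feature table identifies a 180 bp MIA2 fragment at the corresponding position. Expression is driven by the strong hybrid tac promoter with an adjacent lac operator. The plasmid also carries its own lacI gene under the lacIq promoter, so transcription is repressed until it is induced with IPTG or lactose. The reading frame begins with a 6xHis tag, continues through Schistosoma japonicum glutathione S-transferase, and then runs into the MIA2 fragment. The domain is therefore made as an N-terminally His- and GST-tagged fusion that can be captured on metal-chelate or glutathione resins. A bacteriophage fd terminator lies immediately downstream of the insert.

Beyond the terminator, the annotation shows two fragments of M13 gene III, a tetracycline-resistance remnant and an f1 origin that interrupts the rop gene. These suggest that the backbone descends from a pBR322-type phagemid display vector, although the record does not describe its lineage. The placement of the gene III fragments after the terminator suggests they are not part of the expressed product. The plasmid replicates from a ColE1/pMB1-family origin, has a bom site, is listed as low copy, and is selected through ampicillin resistance from the TEM beta-lactamase gene. It belongs to a collection of human SH3 domain constructs made for a family-wide analysis of SH3 binding specificity.
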