Addgene plasmid #91357: pHH0103_MIA2-1/1-SV1/2
Purpose: Protein expression and purification of human SH3 domain construct MIA2-1/1-SV1/2
Depositing lab: Sachdev Sidhu. Depositing organization: University of Toronto. Publication: Comprehensive Analysis of the Human SH3 Domain Family Reveals a Wide Variety of Non-canonical Specificities. Teyra J, Huang H, Jain S, Guan X, Dong A, Liu Y, Tempel W, Min J, Tong Y, Kim PM, Bader GD, Sidhu SS. Structure. 2017 Oct 3;25(10):1598-1610.e3. doi: 10.1016/j.str.2017.07.017. Epub 2017 Sep 7. PubMed 28890361.
Backbone
  Vector backbone: pHH0103
  Vector type: Bacterial Expression
Growth in bacteria
  Bacterial resistance: Ampicillin, 100 μg/mL
  Growth temperature: 37°C
  Growth strain: DH5alpha
  Copy number: Low Copy
Gene/Insert
  Gene/Insert name: MIA2-1/1-SV1/2
  Species: H. sapiens (human)
  Insert size (bp): 230
  Entrez Gene: MIA2 (a.k.a. CTAGE5, MEA6, MGEA, MGEA11, MGEA6, TALI)
  Cloning method: Restriction Enzyme; 5′ cloning site Sfi1 (unknown if destroyed); 3′ cloning site Not1 (unknown if destroyed)
Terms and licenses: Academic/Nonprofit Terms; Industry Terms: Not Available to Industry
How to cite: pHH0103_MIA2-1/1-SV1/2 was a gift from Sachdev Sidhu (Addgene plasmid # 91357 ; http://n2t.net/addgene:91357 ; RRID:Addgene_91357)
