>Addgene plasmid #91357 | pHH0103_MIA2-1/1-SV1/2 | depositor partial sequence | sequence record 175845 | insert sequence
GGTACCGAATTCGGATCCGCGCGCTGAATCGTGTTTCCGCCATGCGTGATTATCGTGGTCCGGATTGTCG
TTACCTGAACTTCACCAAAGGTGAAGAAATCTCCGTCTACGTTAAACTGGCAGGTGAACGTGAAGATTTG
TGGGCAGGTTCCAAAGGTAAAGAATTTGGTTACTTTCCGCGTGATGCCGTTCAGATTGAAGAAGCGGCCG
CTAGCTAAGTCGACGAGCTC
